>Addgene plasmid #239709 | pKG1972_pGEEC503_pShip-EFS-mRuby2-WPRE | addgene full sequence | sequence record 475978 | Addgene NGS Result
CGCTCGCTGACTGCAGGTGCCCGTGTCTCAAAATCTCTGATGTTACATTGCACAAGATAAAAATATATCA
TCATGAACAATAAAACTGTCTGCTTACATAAACAGTAATACAAGGGGTGTTATGAGCCATATTCAACGGG
AAACGTCGAGGCCGCGATTAAATTCCAACATGGATGCTGATTTATATGGGTATAAATGGGCTCGCGATAA
TGTCGGGCAATCAGGTGCGACAATCTATCGCTTGTATGGGAAGCCCGATGCGCCAGAGTTGTTTCTGAAA
CATGGCAAAGGTAGCGTTGCCAATGATGTTACAGATGAGATGGTCAGACTAAACTGGCTGACGGAATTTA
TGCCTCTTCCGACCATCAAGCATTTTATCCGTACTCCTGGTGATGCATGGTTACTCACCACTGCGATCCC
CGGAAAAACAGCATTCCAGGTATTAGAAGAATATCCTGATTCAGGTGAAAATATTGTTGATGCGCTGGCA
GTGTTCCTGCGCCGGTTGCATTCGATTCCTGTTTGTAATTGTCCTTTTAACAGCGATCGCGTATTTCGTC
TAGCTCAGGCGCAATCACGAATGAATAACGGTTTGGTTGATGCGAGTGATTTTGATGACGAGCGTAATGG
CTGGCCTGTTGAACAAGTCTGGAAAGAAATGCATAAACTTTTGCCATTCTCACCGGATTCAGTCGTCACT
CATGGTGATTTCTCACTTGATAACCTTATTTTTGACGAGGGGAAATTAATAGGTTGTATTGATGTTGGAC
GAGTCGGAATCGCAGACCGATACCAGGATCTTGCCATCCTATGGAACTGCCTCGGTGAGTTTTCTCCTTC
ATTACAGAAACGGCTTTTTCAAAAATATGGTATTGATAATCCTGATATGAATAAATTGCAGTTTCATTTG
ATGCTCGATGAGTTTTTCTAATCAGAATTGGTTAATTGGTTGTAACATTATTCAGATTGGGCCCCGTTCC
ACTGAGCGTCAGACCCCGTAGAAAAGATCAAAGGATCTTCTTGAGATCCTTTTTTTCTGCGCGTAATCTG
CTGCTTGCAAACAAAAAAACCACCGCTACCAGCGGTGGTTTGTTTGCCGGATCAAGAGCTACCAACTCTT
TTTCCGAAGGTAACTGGCTTCAGCAGAGCGCAGATACCAAATACTGTTCTTCTAGTGTAGCCGTAGTTAG
GCCACCACTTCAAGAACTCTGTAGCACCGCCTACATACCTCGCTCTGCTAATCCTGTTACCAGTGGCTGC
TGCCAGTGGCGATAAGTCGTGTCTTACCGGGTTGGACTCAAGACGATAGTTACCGGATAAGGCGCAGCGG
TCGGGCTGAACGGGGGGTTCGTGCACACAGCCCAGCTTGGAGCGAACGACCTACACCGAACTGAGATACC
TACAGCGTGAGCTATGAGAAAGCGCCACGCTTCCCGAAGGGAGAAAGGCGGACAGGTATCCGGTAAGCGG
CAGGGTCGGAACAGGAGAGCGCACGAGGGAGCTTCCAGGGGGAAACGCCTGGTATCTTTATAGTCCTGTC
GGGTTTCGCCACCTCTGACTTGAGCGTCGATTTTTGTGATGCTCGTCAGGGGGGCGGAGCCTATGGAAAA
ACGCCAGCAACGCGGCCTTTTTACGGTTCCTGGCCTTTTGCTGGCCTTTTGCTCACATGTTCTTTCCTGC
GTTATCCCCTGATTCTGTGGATAACCGTATTACCGCTAGCATGGATCTCGGGGACGTCTAACTACTAAGC
GAGAGTAGGGAACTGCCAGGCATCAAATAAAACGAAAGGCTCAGTCGGAAGACTGGGCCTTTCGTTTTAT
CTGTTGTTTGTCGGTGAACGCTCTCCTGAGTAGGACAAATCCGCCGGGAGCGGATTTGAACGTTGTGAAG
CAACGGCCCGGAGGGTGGCGGGCAGGACGCCCGCCATAAACTGCCAGGCATCAAACTAAGCAGAAGGCCA
TCCTGACGGATGGCCTTTTTGCGTTTCTACAAACTCTTCCTGTTAGTTAGTTACTTAAGCTCGGGCCCAC
CTGCAGTCTACTTACTGGGCAGAGCGCACATCGCCCACAGTCCCCGAGAAGTTGGGGGGAGGGGTCGGCA
ATTGAACCGGTGCCTAGAGAAGGTGGCGCGGGGTAAACTGGGAAAGTGATGTCGTGTACTGGCTCCGCCT
TTTTCCCGAGGGTGGGGGAGAACCGTATATAAGTGCAGTAGTCGCCGTGAACGTTCTTTTTCGCAACGGG
TTTGCCGCCAGAACACAGTAATGGCCACCATGGTGTCTAAGGGCGAAGAGCTGATCAAGGAAAATATGCG
TATGAAGGTGGTCATGGAAGGTTCGGTCAACGGCCACCAATTCAAATGCACAGGTGAAGGAGAAGGCAAT
CCGTACATGGGAACTCAAACCATGAGGATCAAAGTCATCGAGGGAGGACCCCTGCCATTTGCCTTTGACA
TTCTTGCCACGTCGTTCATGTATGGCAGCCGTACTTTTATCAAGTACCCGAAAGGCATTCCTGATTTCTT
TAAACAGTCCTTTCCTGAGGGTTTTACTTGGGAAAGAGTTACGAGATACGAAGATGGTGGAGTCGTCACC
GTCATGCAGGACACCAGCCTTGAGGATGGCTGTCTCGTTTACCACGTCCAAGTCAGAGGGGTAAACTTTC
CCTCCAATGGTCCCGTGATGCAGAAGAAGACCAAGGGTTGGGAGCCTAATACAGAGATGATGTATCCAGC
AGATGGTGGTCTGAGGGGATACACTCATATGGCACTGAAAGTTGATGGTGGTGGCCATCTGTCTTGCTCT
TTCGTAACAACTTACAGGTCAAAAAAGACCGTCGGGAACATCAAGATGCCCGGTATCCATGCCGTTGATC
ACCGCCTGGAAAGGTTAGAGGAAAGTGACAATGAAATGTTCGTAGTACAACGCGAACACGCAGTTGCCAA
GTTCGCCGGGCTTGGTGGTGGGATGGACGAGCTGTACAAGTAACAACGCCGATAATCAACCTCTGGATTA
CAAAATTTGTGAAAGATTGACTGGTATTCTTAACTATGTTGCTCCTTTTACGCTATGTGGATACGCTGCT
TTAATGCCTTTGTATCATGCTATTGCTTCCCGTATGGCTTTCATTTTCTCCTCCTTGTATAAATCCTGGT
TGCTGTCTCTTTATGAGGAGTTGTGGCCCGTTGTCAGGCAACGTGGCGTGGTGTGCACTGTGTTTGCTGA
CGCAACCCCCACTGGTTGGGGCATTGCCACCACCTGTCAGCTCCTTTCCGGGACTTTCGCTTTCCCCCTC
CCTATTGCCACGGCGGAACTCATCGCCGCCTGCCTTGCCCGCTGCTGGACAGGGGCTCGGCTGTTGGGCA
CTGACAATTCCGTGGTGTTGTCGGGGAAATCATCGTCCTTTCCTTGGCTGCTCGCCTGTGTTGCCACCTG
GATTCTGCGCGGGACGTCCTTCTGCTACGTCCCTTCGGCCCTCAATCCAGCGGACCTTCCTTCCCGCGGC
CTGCTGCCGGCTCTGCGGCCTCTTCCGCGTCTTCGCCTTCGCCCTCAGACGAGTCGGATCTCCCTTTGGG
CCGCCTCCCCGC
Features (pLannotate 1.2.2; 7 found; start..end, strand, type, name):
    122..931     +  CDS            KanR: aminoglycoside phosphotransferase; aph(3')-Ia; confers resistance to kanamycin in bacteria or G418 (Geneticin®) in eukaryotes
   1021..1609    +  rep_origin     ori: high-copy-number ColE1/pMB1/pBR322/pUC origin of replication
   1777..1820    -  terminator     rrnB T1 terminator: Escherichia coli rrnB; transcription terminator T1 from the E. coli rrnB gene
   1952..1979    +  terminator     rrnB T2 terminator: transcription terminator T2 from the E. coli rrnB gene
   2047..2258    +  promoter       EF-1α core promoter: core promoter for human elongation factor EF-1α
   2270..2980    +  CDS            mRuby2: mRuby2 is a basic (constitutively fluorescent) red fluorescent protein published in 2012, derived from Entacmaea quadricolor. It has moderate acid sensitivity.
   2994..3582    +  misc_feature   WPRE: woodchuck hepatitis virus posttranscriptional regulatory element
