[The description below was written by a language model from this plasmid's Addgene catalogue record and pLannotate feature annotations shown in this document.]
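Description:
pKG1972_pGEEC503_pShip-EFS-mRuby2-WPRE is a compact (about 3.6 kb) synthetic-biology plasmid built by Golden Gate assembly in the pShip backbone. It carries a single mammalian-type transcription unit for the red fluorescent protein mRuby2. In bacteria it is maintained by a high-copy ColE1/pUC-type origin and selected with kanamycin through an aph(3')-Ia aminoglycoside phosphotransferase gene. Two E. coli rrnB terminators (T1 and T2) lie between the bacterial maintenance region and the expression cassette. They presumably insulate the insert from read-through transcription originating in the backbone.

The payload begins with the EFS promoter, annotated as the core promoter of human elongation factor EF-1α. This is a short, intron-less version of that promoter and gives constitutive expression in mammalian cells. It drives the mRuby2 coding sequence, a constitutively fluorescent red protein derived from the sea anemone Entacmaea quadricolor. Directly downstream is the woodchuck hepatitis virus posttranscriptional regulatory element (WPRE), placed in the 3' UTR, where it generally raises transcript stability, export and protein output. The feature table annotates no polyadenylation signal, viral packaging element, integration site or eukaryotic selection cassette, and the record does not say how transcripts are terminated.

The associated publication concerns coupled transcriptional and translational regulation of transgenes. This suggests the plasmid is one member of a set of reporter constructs that compare how promoter and 3' UTR choices shape expression, here the pairing of EFS with WPRE. The record does not specify the delivery method or target cell type.
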