Addgene plasmid #239709: pKG1972_pGEEC503_pShip-EFS-mRuby2-WPRE
Purpose: Plasmid expressing mRuby2 with the EFS promoter and WPRE 3' UTR
Depositing lab: Kate Galloway. Depositing organization: Massachusetts Institute of Technology. Publication: High-resolution profiling reveals coupled transcriptional and translational regulation of transgenes. Peterman EL, Ploessl DS, Love KS, Sanabria V, Daniels RF, Johnstone CP, Godavarti DR, Kabaria SR, Oakes CG, Pai AA, Galloway KE. Nucleic Acids Research, Volume 53, Issue 11, 24 June 2025, gkaf528 10.1093/nar/gkaf528 PubMed 39651241.
Backbone
  Vector backbone: pShip
  Vector type: Synthetic Biology
Growth in bacteria
  Bacterial resistance: Kanamycin, 50 μg/mL
  Growth temperature: 30°C
  Growth strain: NEB Stable
  Copy number: High Copy
Gene/Insert
  Gene/Insert name: mRuby2
  Species: Entacmaea quadricolor
  Cloning method: Golden Gate
Terms and licenses: Academic/Nonprofit Terms; Industry Terms: Not Available to Industry
Depositor comments: Please visit https://doi.org/10.1101/2024.11.26.625483 for bioRxiv preprint.
How to cite: pKG1972_pGEEC503_pShip-EFS-mRuby2-WPRE was a gift from Kate Galloway (Addgene plasmid # 239709 ; http://n2t.net/addgene:239709 ; RRID:Addgene_239709)
